Addgene plasmid #81570: pDONR223_POT1_p.L388M
Purpose: Gateway Donor vector containing POT1 , part of the Target Accelerator Plasmid Collection.
Depositing lab: Jesse Boehm & William Hahn & David Root. Depositing organization: Broad Institute. Publication: Systematic Functional Interrogation of Rare Cancer Variants Identifies Oncogenic Alleles. Kim E, Ilic N, Shrestha Y, Zou L, Kamburov A, Zhu C, Yang X, Lubonja R, Tran N, Nguyen C, Lawrence MS, Piccioni F, Bagul M, Doench JG, Chouinard CR, Wu X, Hogstrom L, Natoli T, Tamayo P, Horn H, Corsello SM, Lage K, Root DE, Subramanian A, Golub TR, Getz G, Boehm JS, Hahn WC. Cancer Discov. 2016 Jul;6(7):714-26. doi: 10.1158/2159-8290.CD-16-0160. Epub 2016 May 4. PubMed 27147599.
Backbone
  Vector backbone: pDONR223
  Backbone manufacturer: Invitrogen
  Backbone size w/o insert (bp): 2790
  Vector type: Gateway Entry vector
Growth in bacteria
  Bacterial resistance: Spectinomycin, 50 μg/mL
  Growth temperature: 37°C
  Growth strain: DH5alpha
  Copy number: High Copy
Gene/Insert
  Gene/Insert name: POT1
  Species: H. sapiens (human)
  Mutation: L388M
  GenBank ID: NM_015450.2
  Entrez Gene: POT1 (a.k.a. CMM10, CRMCC3, GLM9, HPOT1, PFBMFT8, TPDS3)
  Promoter: None
  Cloning method: Gateway Cloning
  Sequencing primers: 5′ M13pUC-fwd; 3′ M13-Rev
Terms and licenses: Academic/Nonprofit Terms; Industry Terms: Not Available to Industry
Depositor comments: Closed state: stop codon immediately follows insert
How to cite: pDONR223_POT1_p.L388M was a gift from Jesse Boehm & William Hahn & David Root (Addgene plasmid # 81570 ; http://n2t.net/addgene:81570 ; RRID:Addgene_81570)
