[The description below was written by a language model from this plasmid's Addgene catalogue record and pLannotate feature annotations shown in this document.]
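Description:
pDONR223_POT1_p.L388M is a Gateway entry clone built on the Invitrogen pDONR223 backbone and carrying the human POT1 open reading frame with an L388M missense substitution. It is a bacterial propagation and shuttling plasmid rather than an expression vector. The record lists no promoter for the insert, and the only promoter near it is a T7 promoter lying just outside the downstream recombination site and annotated on the opposite strand. The plasmid replicates in E. coli from a high-copy ColE1/pUC-type origin and is selected with spectinomycin through the aadA (SmR) aminoglycoside adenylyltransferase gene. This gene sits downstream of a fragment of the class 1 integron Pc promoter and a remnant of a gentamicin resistance gene. rrnB T1 and T2 terminators and small lacZα and lacI fragments are also annotated as backbone remnants. The sequenced record is 4,698 nt.

The POT1 coding sequence is flanked on both sides by attL recombination sites in opposing orientations. The automated annotation labels both as attL3, so the exact site identities should be taken from the backbone documentation rather than from this table. These sites allow the ORF to be moved by an LR Clonase reaction into any compatible Gateway destination vector, which then supplies the promoter, tags and host-specific elements. The depositor describes the clone as "closed", meaning a stop codon immediately follows the insert, so it suits native or N-terminally tagged expression but not C-terminal fusions. POT1 encodes a single-stranded telomeric DNA-binding protein involved in regulating telomere length. This variant clone belongs to the Target Accelerator Plasmid Collection, which was assembled for systematic functional testing of rare cancer-associated alleles.
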