Features (pLannotate 1.2.2; 12 found; start..end, strand, type, name):
     38..74      -  CDS            lacZα (fragment): LacZα fragment of β-galactosidase; lacZ fragment
     91..186     +  protein_bind   attL3: mutant version of attL; recombination site for the Gateway® LR reaction LR Clonase™
    192..2093    +  CDS            POT1: POTE1_HUMAN - Experimental evidence at protein level: Swiss-Prot protein existence level 1. Component of the telomerase ribonucleoprotein (RNP) complex that is essential for the replication of chromosome termini. Is a component of the double-stranded telomeric DNA-binding TRF1 complex which is involved in the regulation of telomere length by cis- inhibition of telomerase. Also acts as a single-stranded telomeric DNA- binding protein and thus may act as a downstream effector of the TRF1 complex and may transduce information about telomere maintenance and/or length to the telomere terminus. Comp
   2101..2196    -  protein_bind   attL3: mutant version of attL; recombination site for the Gateway® LR reaction LR Clonase™
   2215..2233    -  promoter       T7 promoter: promoter for bacteriophage T7 RNA polymerase
   2423..2446    +  promoter       Pc promoter (fragment): intI1 (promoter lies within the coding sequence); class 1 integron promoter
   2622..2678    +  CDS            GmR (fragment): gentamycin acetyltransferase; aacC1; confers resistance to gentamycin
   2685..3476    +  CDS            SmR: aminoglycoside adenylyltransferase (Murphy, 1985); aadA; confers resistance to spectinomycin and streptomycin
   3569..4157    +  rep_origin     ori: high-copy-number ColE1/pMB1/pBR322/pUC origin of replication
   4340..4432    +  CDS            lacI (fragment): lac repressor; lacI; The lac repressor binds to the lac operator to inhibit transcription in E. coli. This inhibition can be relieved by adding lactose or isopropyl-β-D-thiogalactopyranoside (IPTG).
   4487..4514    -  terminator     rrnB T2 terminator: transcription terminator T2 from the E. coli rrnB gene
   4646..4689    +  terminator     rrnB T1 terminator: Escherichia coli rrnB; transcription terminator T1 from the E. coli rrnB gene
>Addgene plasmid #81570 | pDONR223_POT1_p.L388M | addgene full sequence | sequence record 166935 | Addgene NGS Result
GGCAGTTCCCTACTCTCGCGTTAACGCTAGCATGGATGTTTTCCCAGTCACGACGTTGTAAAACGACGGC
CAGTCTTAAGCTCGGGCCCCAAATAATGATTTTATTTTGACTGATAGTGACCTGTTCGTTGCAACAAATT
GATGAGCAATGCTTTTTTATAATGCCAACTTTGTACAAAAAAGTTGGCACCATGTCTTTGGTTCCAGCAA
CAAATTATATATATACACCCCTGAATCAACTTAAGGGTGGTACAATTGTCAATGTCTATGGTGTTGTGAA
GTTCTTTAAGCCCCCATATCTAAGCAAAGGAACTGATTATTGCTCAGTTGTAACTATTGTGGACCAGACA
AATGTAAAACTAACTTGCCTGCTCTTTAGTGGAAACTATGAAGCCCTTCCAATAATTTATAAAAATGGAG
ATATTGTTCGCTTTCACAGGCTGAAGATTCAAGTATATAAAAAGGAGACTCAGGGTATCACCAGCTCTGG
CTTTGCATCTTTGACGTTTGAGGGAACTTTGGGAGCCCCTATCATACCTCGCACTTCAAGCAAGTATTTT
AACTTCACTACTGAGGACCACAAAATGGTAGAAGCCTTACGTGTTTGGGCATCTACTCATATGTCACCGT
CTTGGACATTACTAAAATTGTGTGATGTTCAGCCAATGCAGTATTTTGACCTGACTTGTCAGCTCTTGGG
CAAAGCAGAAGTGGACGGAGCATCATTTCTTCTAAAGGTATGGGATGGCACCAGGACACCATTTCCATCT
TGGAGAGTCTTAATACAAGACCTTGTTCTTGAAGGTGATTTAAGTCACATCCATCGGCTACAAAATCTGA
CAATAGACATTTTAGTCTACGATAACCATGTTCATGTGGCAAGATCTCTGAAGGTTGGAAGCTTTCTTAG
AATCTATAGCCTTCATACCAAACTTCAATCAATGAATTCAGAGAATCAGACAATGTTAAGTTTAGAGTTT
CATCTTCATGGAGGTACCAGTTACGGTCGGGGAATCAGGGTCTTGCCAGAAAGTAACTCTGATGTGGATC
AACTGAAAAAGGATTTAGAATCTGCAAATTTGACAGCCAATCAGCATTCAGATGTTATCTGTCAATCAGA
ACCTGACGACAGCTTTCCAAGCTCTGGATCAGTATCATTATACGAGGTAGAAAGATGTCAACAGCTATCT
GCTACAATACTTACAGATCATCAGTATTTGGAGAGGACACCACTATGTGCCATTTTGAAACAAAAAGCTC
CTCAACAATACCGCATCCGAGCAAAATTGAGGTCATATAAGCCCAGAAGACTATTTCAGTCTGTTAAACT
TCATTGCCCTAAATGTCATTTGATGCAAGAAGTTCCACATGAGGGCGATTTGGATATAATTTTTCAGGAT
GGTGCAACTAAAACCCCAGATGTCAAGCTACAAAATACATCATTATATGATTCAAAAATCTGGACCACTA
AAAATCAAAAAGGACGAAAAGTAGCAGTTCATTTTGTGAAAAATAATGGTATTCTCCCGCTTTCAAATGA
ATGTCTACTTTTGATAGAAGGAGGTACACTCAGTGAAATTTGCAAACTCTCGAACAAGTTTAATAGTGTA
ATTCCTGTGAGATCTGGCCACGAAGACCTGGAACTTTTGGACCTTTCAGCACCATTTCTTATACAAGGAA
CAATACATCACTATGGATGTAAACAGTGTTCTAGTTTGAGATCCATACAAAATCTAAATTCCCTGGTTGA
TAAAACATCGTGGATTCCTTCTTCTGTGGCAGAAGCACTGGGTATTGTACCCCTCCAATATGTGTTTGTT
ATGACCTTTACACTTGATGATGGAACAGGAGTACTAGAAGCCTATCTCATGGATTCTGACAAATTCTTCC
AGATTCCAGCATCAGAAGTTCTGATGGATGATGACCTTCAGAAAAGTGTGGATATGATCATGGATATGTT
TTGTCCTCCAGGAATAAAAATTGATGCATATCCGTGGTTGGAATGCTTCATCAAGTCATACAATGTCACA
AATGGAACAGATAATCAAATTTGCTATCAGATTTTTGACACCACAGTTGCAGAAGATGTAATCTGATTGC
CAACTTTCTTGTACAAAGTTGGCATTATAAGAAAGCATTGCTTATCAATTTGTTGCAACGAACAGGTCAC
TATCAGTCAAAATAAAATCATTATTTGCCATCCAGCTGATATCCCCTATAGTGAGTCGTATTACATGGTC
ATAGCTGTTTCCTGGCAGCTCTGGCCCGTGTCTCAAAATCTCTGATGTTACATTGCACAAGATAAAAATA
TATCATCATGCCTCCTCTAGACCAGCCAGGACAGAAATGCCTCGACTTCGCTGCTACCCAAGGTTGCCGG
GTGACGCACACCGTGGAAACGGATGAAGGCACGAACCCAGTGGACATAAGCCTGTTCGGTTCGTAAGCTG
TAATGCAAGTAGCGTATGCGCTCACGCAACTGGTCCAGAACCTTGACCGAACGCAGCGGTGGTAACGGCG
CAGTGGCGGTTTTCATGGCTTGTTATGACTGTTTTTTTGGGGTACAGTCTATGCCTCGGGCATCCAAGCA
GCAAGCGCGTTACGCCGTGGGTCGATGTTTGATGTTATGGAGCAGCAACGATGTTACGCAGCAGGGCAGT
CGCCCTAAAACAAAGTTAAACATTATGAGGGAAGCGGTGATCGCCGAAGTATCGACTCAACTATCAGAGG
TAGTTGGCGTCATCGAGCGCCATCTCGAACCGACGTTGCTGGCCGTACATTTGTACGGCTCCGCAGTGGA
TGGCGGCCTGAAGCCACACAGTGATATTGATTTGCTGGTTACGGTGACCGTAAGGCTTGATGAAACAACG
CGGCGAGCTTTGATCAACGACCTTTTGGAAACTTCGGCTTCCCCTGGAGAGAGCGAGATTCTCCGCGCTG
TAGAAGTCACCATTGTTGTGCACGACGACATCATTCCGTGGCGTTATCCAGCTAAGCGCGAACTGCAATT
TGGAGAATGGCAGCGCAATGACATTCTTGCAGGTATCTTCGAGCCAGCCACGATCGACATTGATCTGGCT
ATCTTGCTGACAAAAGCAAGAGAACATAGCGTTGCCTTGGTAGGTCCAGCGGCGGAGGAACTCTTTGATC
CGGTTCCTGAACAGGATCTATTTGAGGCGCTAAATGAAACCTTAACGCTATGGAACTCGCCGCCCGACTG
GGCTGGCGATGAGCGAAATGTAGTGCTTACGTTGTCCCGCATTTGGTACAGCGCAGTAACCGGCAAAATC
GCGCCGAAGGATGTCGCTGCCGACTGGGCAATGGAGCGCCTGCCGGCCCAGTATCAGCCCGTCATACTTG
AAGCTAGACAGGCTTATCTTGGACAAGAAGAAGATCGCTTGGCCTCGCGCGCAGATCAGTTGGAAGAATT
TGTCCACTACGTGAAAGGCGAGATCACCAAGGTAGTCGGCAAATAACCCTCGAGCCACCCATGACCAAAA
TCCCTTAACGTGAGTTACGCGTCGTTCCACTGAGCGTCAGACCCCGTAGAAAAGATCAAAGGATCTTCTT
GAGATCCTTTTTTTCTGCGCGTAATCTGCTGCTTGCAAACAAAAAAACCACCGCTACCAGCGGTGGTTTG
TTTGCCGGATCAAGAGCTACCAACTCTTTTTCCGAAGGTAACTGGCTTCAGCAGAGCGCAGATACCAAAT
ACTGTTCTTCTAGTGTAGCCGTAGTTAGGCCACCACTTCAAGAACTCTGTAGCACCGCCTACATACCTCG
CTCTGCTAATCCTGTTACCAGTGGCTGCTGCCAGTGGCGATAAGTCGTGTCTTACCGGGTTGGACTCAAG
ACGATAGTTACCGGATAAGGCGCAGCGGTCGGGCTGAACGGGGGGTTCGTGCACACAGCCCAGCTTGGAG
CGAACGACCTACACCGAACTGAGATACCTACAGCGTGAGCTATGAGAAAGCGCCACGCTTCCCGAAGGGA
GAAAGGCGGACAGGTATCCGGTAAGCGGCAGGGTCGGAACAGGAGAGCGCACGAGGGAGCTTCCAGGGGG
AAACGCCTGGTATCTTTATAGTCCTGTCGGGTTTCGCCACCTCTGACTTGAGCGTCGATTTTTGTGATGC
TCGTCAGGGGGGCGGAGCCTATGGAAAAACGCCAGCAACGCGGCCTTTTTACGGTTCCTGGCCTTTTGCT
GGCCTTTTGCTCACATGTTCTTTCCTGCGTTATCCCCTGATTCTGTGGATAACCGTATTACCGCCTTTGA
GTGAGCTGATACCGCTCGCCGCAGCCGAACGACCGAGCGCAGCGAGTCAGTGAGCGAGGAAGCGGAAGAG
CGCCCAATACGCAAACCGCCTCTCCCCGCGCGTTGGCCGATTCATTAATGCAGCTGGCACGACAGGTTTC
CCGACTGGAAAGCGGGCAGTGAGCGCAACGCAATTAATACGCGTACCGCTAGCCAGGAAGAGTTTGTAGA
AACGCAAAAAGGCCATCCGTCAGGATGGCCTTCTGCTTAGTTTGATGCCTGGCAGTTTATGGCGGGCGTC
CTGCCCGCCACCCTCCGGGCCGTTGCTTCACAACGTTCAAATCCGCTCCCGGCGGATTTGTCCTACTCAG
GAGAGCGTTCACCGACAAACAACAGATAAAACGAAAGGCCCAGTCTTCCGACTGAGCCTTTCGTTTTATT
TGATGCCT
