>Addgene plasmid #81570 | pDONR223_POT1_p.L388M | depositor partial sequence | sequence record 154889 | Insert sequence
ATGTCTTTGGTTCCAGCAACAAATTATATATATACACCCCTGAATCAACTTAAGGGTGGTACAATTGTCA
ATGTCTATGGTGTTGTGAAGTTCTTTAAGCCCCCATATCTAAGCAAAGGAACTGATTATTGCTCAGTTGT
AACTATTGTGGACCAGACAAATGTAAAACTAACTTGCCTGCTCTTTAGTGGAAACTATGAAGCCCTTCCA
ATAATTTATAAAAATGGAGATATTGTTCGCTTTCACAGGCTGAAGATTCAAGTATATAAAAAGGAGACTC
AGGGTATCACCAGCTCTGGCTTTGCATCTTTGACGTTTGAGGGAACTTTGGGAGCCCCTATCATACCTCG
CACTTCAAGCAAGTATTTTAACTTCACTACTGAGGACCACAAAATGGTAGAAGCCTTACGTGTTTGGGCA
TCTACTCATATGTCACCGTCTTGGACATTACTAAAATTGTGTGATGTTCAGCCAATGCAGTATTTTGACC
TGACTTGTCAGCTCTTGGGCAAAGCAGAAGTGGACGGAGCATCATTTCTTCTAAAGGTATGGGATGGCAC
CAGGACACCATTTCCATCTTGGAGAGTCTTAATACAAGACCTTGTTCTTGAAGGTGATTTAAGTCACATC
CATCGGCTACAAAATCTGACAATAGACATTTTAGTCTACGATAACCATGTTCATGTGGCAAGATCTCTGA
AGGTTGGAAGCTTTCTTAGAATCTATAGCCTTCATACCAAACTTCAATCAATGAATTCAGAGAATCAGAC
AATGTTAAGTTTAGAGTTTCATCTTCATGGAGGTACCAGTTACGGTCGGGGAATCAGGGTCTTGCCAGAA
AGTAACTCTGATGTGGATCAACTGAAAAAGGATTTAGAATCTGCAAATTTGACAGCCAATCAGCATTCAG
ATGTTATCTGTCAATCAGAACCTGACGACAGCTTTCCAAGCTCTGGATCAGTATCATTATACGAGGTAGA
AAGATGTCAACAGCTATCTGCTACAATACTTACAGATCATCAGTATTTGGAGAGGACACCACTATGTGCC
ATTTTGAAACAAAAAGCTCCTCAACAATACCGCATCCGAGCAAAATTGAGGTCATATAAGCCCAGAAGAC
TATTTCAGTCTGTTAAACTTCATTGCCCTAAATGTCATTTGATGCAAGAAGTTCCACATGAGGGCGATTT
GGATATAATTTTTCAGGATGGTGCAACTAAAACCCCAGATGTCAAGCTACAAAATACATCATTATATGAT
TCAAAAATCTGGACCACTAAAAATCAAAAAGGACGAAAAGTAGCAGTTCATTTTGTGAAAAATAATGGTA
TTCTCCCGCTTTCAAATGAATGTCTACTTTTGATAGAAGGAGGTACACTCAGTGAAATTTGCAAACTCTC
GAACAAGTTTAATAGTGTAATTCCTGTGAGATCTGGCCACGAAGACCTGGAACTTTTGGACCTTTCAGCA
CCATTTCTTATACAAGGAACAATACATCACTATGGATGTAAACAGTGTTCTAGTTTGAGATCCATACAAA
ATCTAAATTCCCTGGTTGATAAAACATCGTGGATTCCTTCTTCTGTGGCAGAAGCACTGGGTATTGTACC
CCTCCAATATGTGTTTGTTATGACCTTTACACTTGATGATGGAACAGGAGTACTAGAAGCCTATCTCATG
GATTCTGACAAATTCTTCCAGATTCCAGCATCAGAAGTTCTGATGGATGATGACCTTCAGAAAAGTGTGG
ATATGATCATGGATATGTTTTGTCCTCCAGGAATAAAAATTGATGCATATCCGTGGTTGGAATGCTTCAT
CAAGTCATACAATGTCACAAATGGAACAGATAATCAAATTTGCTATCAGATTTTTGACACCACAGTTGCA
GAAGATGTAATC
